Addgene plasmid #200336: pSAH62 - [ASELp | gfp | tbb-2 UTR]
Purpose: gfp BioPart for ASEL neurons. (1) Mark neurons or (2) cell-specific expression of transgenes (N or C-terminal fusions, or untagged). Compatible with single-copy insertion (MosTI) or arrays.
Depositing lab: Christian Froekjaer-Jensen. Depositing organization: King Abdullah University of Science and Technology (KAUST).
Backbone
  Vector backbone: Twist Amp High
  Backbone manufacturer: Twist Biosciences
  Vector type: Worm Expression
Growth in bacteria
  Bacterial resistance: Ampicillin, 100 μg/mL
  Growth temperature: 37°C
  Growth strain: DH5alpha
  Copy number: High Copy
Gene/Insert
  Gene/Insert name: [ASELp | gfp | tbb-2 UTR]
  Species: C. elegans (nematode)
  Promoter: WBGene00001534, gcy-7
  Cloning method: Restriction Enzyme; 5′ cloning site Unknown (unknown if destroyed)
Terms and licenses: Academic/Nonprofit Terms; Industry Terms: Not Available to Industry
Depositor comments: See www.wormbuilder.org/BioParts for more information.
How to cite: pSAH62 - [ASELp | gfp | tbb-2 UTR] was a gift from Christian Froekjaer-Jensen (Addgene plasmid # 200336 ; http://n2t.net/addgene:200336 ; RRID:Addgene_200336)
