[The description below was written by a language model from this plasmid's Addgene catalogue record and pLannotate feature annotations shown in this document.]
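Description:
pSAH62 is a C. elegans expression plasmid built on the Twist Amp High backbone, a high-copy cloning vector propagated in E. coli through a ColE1/pUC-type origin and selected with ampicillin via the β-lactamase gene and its native promoter. It is one of a series of modular "BioPart" constructs and carries a single transcription unit described as ASELp | gfp | tbb-2 UTR: a promoter from the guanylyl cyclase gene gcy-7, which directs expression in the ASEL chemosensory neuron, followed by a gfp coding sequence and the 3′ UTR/terminator of the β-tubulin gene tbb-2.

The automated annotation of the 4,663 nt sequence is consistent with this layout. The gfp appears as two adjacent Aequorea victoria GFP-derived fragments separated by a short gap, which may reflect an intron interrupting the coding sequence as is common in worm-optimised reporters, although the record does not say so. A partial tbb-2 terminator lies directly downstream. The gcy-7 promoter itself is not annotated but would occupy the unannotated region upstream of gfp. The table also detects a fragment matching unc-119, a loxP site spanning the sequence origin, an attB1 site and a small lacZα remnant. The record does not explain the role of these elements, though a partial unc-119 segment next to loxP could relate to the stated compatibility with MosTI single-copy insertion.

According to the depositor, the plasmid can be used to mark ASEL neurons with GFP, or as a scaffold for cell-specific transgene expression as N- or C-terminal GFP fusions or untagged products. It can be delivered either as a single-copy MosTI insertion or in extrachromosomal arrays.
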