Features (pLannotate 1.2.2; 10 found; start..end, strand, type, name):
    455..751     +  CDS            cEGFP (fragment): cEGFP is a basic (constitutively fluorescent) green fluorescent protein published in 2008, derived from Aequorea victoria.
    793..1350    +  CDS            Q80R (fragment): Q80R is a fluorescent protein, derived from Aequorea victoria.
   1373..1542    +  terminator     tbb-2 terminator (fragment): tbb-2; transcription terminator for the C. elegans tubulin beta-2 gene
   2091..2679    -  rep_origin     ori: high-copy-number ColE1/pMB1/pBR322/pUC origin of replication
   2796..2820    -  protein_bind   attB1: mutant version of attB; recombination site for the Gateway® BP reaction BP Clonase™
   2920..3780    -  CDS            AmpR: β-lactamase; bla; confers resistance to ampicillin, carbenicillin, and related antibiotics
   3781..3885    -  promoter       AmpR promoter: bla
   3972..4015    -  CDS            lacZα (fragment): LacZα fragment of β-galactosidase; lacZ fragment
   4070..4522    +  CDS            unc-119 (fragment): UN119_CAEEL - Experimental evidence at protein level: Swiss-Prot protein existence level 1. Myristoyl-binding protein that acts as a cargo adapter: specifically binds the myristoyl moiety of a subset of N-terminally myristoylated proteins and is required for their localization. Plays a key role in ciliary membrane localization of proteins. Required for the establishment or function of the nervous system. From Caenorhabditis elegans.
   4639..9       +  protein_bind   loxP (across the origin): Cre-mediated recombination occurs in the 8-bp core sequence (GCATACAT). Cre recombinase
>Addgene plasmid #200336 | pSAH62 - [ASELp | gfp | tbb-2 UTR] | addgene full sequence | sequence record 396863 | Addgene NGS Result
CGAAGTTATGATATCAAAAATGATTACGCCAAGCTGTAAGTTTAAACATGATCTTACTAACTAACTATTC
TCATTTAAATTTTCAGAGCTTAAAAATGGCTGAAATCACTCACAACGATGGATACGCTAATGCCTGAAAT
CCCCAATGTTTCAGAAATGCGCATAGACTGATCCGATTAATTACGCAATTGCTACCGTAACCTACCTTGT
GTCACGCTTTCTCATGACCAACAGATTAATCAAGTCCAAAAGAAGCTTTTTTCTCTTCCGTGCTTTTTCA
CGTATCAACTGTTTCGGGAGGCGGAAAAATATAAAAATAAGGTTTCACGGATTAGGCGGCAGGCGTAGTA
AACTTAAGTTTCTATAAATCCCACCGCCCCTTGTGCAGATATAAAAAGATCTGCTGTCTGCCAGTTTAGC
ATAAGAAAATAAAAAGAGACCAAAAATGGGGCCCTCTAAGGGCGAAGAATTGTTCACGGGAGTAGTCCCA
ATCTTAGTCGAGCTTGACGGAGGTGAGTTTTATTATCGATTTTCGGGATTTTCTACTTGTAATTACCTTT
TGTTTTTAATAAGTTGCTTTTTTCCAGATGTTAATGGCCACAAGTTTTCCGTGTCTGGAGAAGGAGAAGG
CGACGCTACCTACGGTAAGCTGACCCTGAAGTTCATTTGCACTACTGGCAAGTTACCAGTACCATGGCCG
ACCCTGGTGACAACATTTTGCTACGGGGTTCAATGCTTCTCCAGATACCCAGGTAGGTTTTCAGTTTCAA
TTTTTGTTGCAACTACCTCAACTCTATGTTTTCAGATCATATGAAAAGACACGACTTTTTTAAATCCGCC
ATGCCAGAGGGTTACGTTCAAGAACGTACCATTTTTTTTAAGGACGATGGTAACTACAAGACACGTGCGG
AGGTTAAATTTGAAGGCGATACTCTCGTGAACCGTATTGAGCTCAAGGTAAATTTTTCAAGCTTCTAAAT
TCCAAAATAAACCATTTTAATTTCTTAATTCCAGGGAATCGATTTCAAGGAAGATGGAAACATTTTGGGC
CACAAGCTTGAATATAATTATAATAGTCATAATGTCTACATTATGGCCGACAAACAAAAAAACGGTATTA
AGGTTAACTTCAAGATTCGCCACAATATCGAAGATGGATCTGTCCAACTTGCTGACCACTACCAACAAAA
TACTCCAATTGGAGATGGACCGGTTTTGCTTCCAGATAACCACTACCTTTCCACTCAGTCTGCCCTCTCT
AAGGATCCGAATGAAAAACGTGACCATATGGTTCTTTTGGAGTTCGTTACCGCAGCAGGAATTACTCACG
GAATGGATGAACTGTACAAGCCCGGGTGATGGTCTCTGAGCTATGCAAAATCCTTTCAAGCATTCCCTTC
TTCTCTATCACTCTTCTTTCTTTTTGTCAAAAAATTCTCTCGCTAATTTATTTGCTTTTTTAATGTTATT
ATTTTATGACTTTTTATAGTCACTGAAAAGTTTGCATCTGAGTGAAGTGAATGCTATCAAAATGTGATTC
TGATATCCAGGAAACGGAGAATCTGTGCGGCAATGTCTTATCATTTGAAACGCGCCGTATCGATGCTGAC
ATCATGCGGCTCCCGTGTTAGTCGAGAAGATGGGTACGGGCCTTTATTCATCCAACACTCTACGGCTTCT
TCAAGAGCTAGTAGGGCACCCTGTAGTTGGAAAGGGATTATTTCGTATGGCGAGCCCATACCGTCTTTCT
TGCGGAAGCTTAACACGATAGGAAGTTGGATAGTTTCGAACGATGGTTCCATACGGAACGCTGTCTCAAG
GATGAGTCTGACGGAGTGTAACTCGAAGGCTAGGTGGAGGCTCAGTGATGATAAGTCTGCGATGGTGGAT
GCATGTGTCATGGTCATAGCTGTTTCCTGTGTGAAATTGTTATCCGCTCAGAGGGCACAATCCTATTCCG
CGCTATCCGACAATCTCCAAGACATTAGGTGGAGTTCAGTTCGGCGTATGGCATATGTCGCTGGAAAGAA
CATGTGAGCAAAAGGCCAGCAAAAGGCCAGGAACCGTAAAAAGGCCGCGTTGCTGGCGTTTTTCCATAGG
CTCCGCCCCCCTGACGAGCATCACAAAAATCGACGCTCAAGTCAGAGGTGGCGAAACCCGACAGGACTAT
AAAGATACCAGGCGTTTCCCCCTGGAAGCTCCCTCGTGCGCTCTCCTGTTCCGACCCTGCCGCTTACCGG
ATACCTGTCCGCCTTTCTCCCTTCGGGAAGCGTGGCGCTTTCTCATAGCTCACGCTGTAGGTATCTCAGT
TCGGTGTAGGTCGTTCGCTCCAAGCTGGGCTGTGTGCACGAACCCCCCGTTCAGCCCGACCGCTGCGCCT
TATCCGGTAACTATCGTCTTGAGTCCAACCCGGTAAGACACGACTTATCGCCACTGGCAGCAGCCACTGG
TAACAGGATTAGCAGAGCGAGGTATGTAGGCGGTGCTACAGAGTTCTTGAAGTGGTGGCCTAACTACGGC
TACACTAGAAGAACAGTATTTGGTATCTGCGCTCTGCTGAAGCCAGTTACCTTCGGAAAAAGAGTTGGTA
GCTCTTGATCCGGCAAACAAACCACCGCTGGTAGCGGTGGTTTTTTTGTTTGCAAGCAGCAGATTACGCG
CAGAAAAAAAGGATCTCAAGAAGATCCTTTGATCTTTTCTACGGGGTCTGACGCTCTATTCAACAAAGCC
GCCGTCCCGTCAAGTCAGCGTAAATGGGTAGGGGGCTTCAAATCGTCCTCGTGATACCAATTCGGAGCCT
GCTTTTTTGTACAAACTTGTTGATAATGGCAATTCAAGGATCTTCACCTAGATCCTTTTAAATTAAAAAT
GAAGTTTTAAATCAATCTAAAGTATATATGAGTAAACTTGGTCTGACAGTTACCAATGCTTAATCAGTGA
GGCACCTATCTCAGCGATCTGTCTATTTCGTTCATCCATAGTTGCCTGACTCCCCGTCGTGTAGATAACT
ACGATACGGGAGGGCTTACCATCTGGCCCCAGTGCTGCAATGATACCGCGAGAGCCACGCTCACCGGCTC
CAGATTTATCAGCAATAAACCAGCCAGCCGGAAGGGCCGAGCGCAGAAGTGGTCCTGCAACTTTATCCGC
CTCCATCCAGTCTATTAATTGTTGCCGGGAAGCTAGAGTAAGTAGTTCGCCAGTTAATAGTTTGCGCAAC
GTTGTTGCCATTGCTACAGGCATCGTGGTGTCACGCTCGTCGTTTGGTATGGCTTCATTCAGCTCCGGTT
CCCAACGATCAAGGCGAGTTACATGATCCCCCATGTTGTGCAAAAAAGCGGTTAGCTCCTTCGGTCCTCC
GATCGTTGTCAGAAGTAAGTTGGCCGCAGTGTTATCACTCATGGTTATGGCAGCACTGCATAATTCTCTT
ACTGTCATGCCATCCGTAAGATGCTTTTCTGTGACTGGTGAGTACTCAACCAAGTCATTCTGAGAATAGT
GTATGCGGCGACCGAGTTGCTCTTGCCCGGCGTCAATACGGGATAATACCGCGCCACATAGCAGAACTTT
AAAAGTGCTCATCATTGGAAAACGTTCTTCGGGGCGAAAACTCTCAAGGATCTTACCGCTGTTGAGATCC
AGTTCGATGTAACCCACTCGTGCACCCAACTGATCTTCAGCATCTTTTACTTTCACCAGCGTTTCTGGGT
GAGCAAAAACAGGAAGGCAAAATGCCGCAAAAAAGGGAATAAGGGCGACACGGAAATGTTGAATACTCAT
ACTCTTCCTTTTTCAATATTATTGAAGCATTTATCAGGGTTATTGTCTCATGAGCGGATACATATTTGAA
TGTATTTAGAAAAATAAACAAATAGGGGTTCCGCGCACATTTCCCCGAAAAGTGCCAGATACCTGAAACA
AAACCCATCGTACGGCCAAGGAAGTCTCCAATAACTGTGATCCACCACAAGCGCCAGGGTTTTCCCAGTC
ACGACGTTGTAAAACGACGGCCAGTCATGCATAATCCGCACGCATCTGGAATAAGGAAGTGCCATTCCGC
CTGACCTAAGTGCTTTTCGAGATCGCCAAACCGGAGAACGATCAGGAGAATGATGAGTCGCCACAGGAGT
CGGCAAGATACGTGCGTTATAGATTTGCTCCAAACTTTTTGAAACTCAAAACGGTCGGAGCAACTGTGGA
ATTCAAAGTAGGAGACATCCCAATCCATCATTTCCGAATGATCGAACGTCACTTCTTCAAAGATCGCCTT
CTGAAGTGTTTTGACTTTGAATTCGGATTCTGTATTCCGAATTCACGAAACAACTGTGAACATATCTATG
AGTTCCCTCAACTCTCTCAACAACTCAGTGAGTCATTATTCTAAAAAGTACAATTCAAAAGACTAATCTC
TTTTTCAGTGGACGACATGATCAACAATCCAAACGAGACTCGTTCTGACAGCTTCTATTTCGTCGATAAC
AAACTCGTCATGCACAACAAAGCCGACTACTCATATGATGCATAAATCTTCATTGTTGAGTTTATCTTGT
TGATTTTTGAATAAATTATCAACTCTTTACTTTTTAATGGGTTATGAAATAAATAAACATTGAAAACTGA
TAAACAACGTTCATCTCTATAACTTCGTATAGCATACATTATA
